>Addgene plasmid #48441 | pFUSB4_CAGC | depositor full sequence | sequence record 70141 | Full Sequence
ATGTTTTCCCAGTCACGACGTTGTAAAACGACGGCCAGTCTTAAGCGTCTCATGGCCTGACCCCGGACCA
AGTGGTGGCCTATCGCCAGCCACGATGGCGGCAAGCAAGCGCTCGAAACGGTGCAGCGGCTGTTGCCGGT
GCTGTGCCAGGACCATGGCCTGACCCCGGACCAAGTGGTGGCTATCGCCAGCAACATTGGCGGCAAGCAA
GCGCTCGAAACGGTGCAGCGGCTGTTGCCGGTGCTGTGCCAGGACCATGGCCTGACCCCGGACCAAGTGG
TGGCTATCGCCAGCAACAATGGCGGCAAGCAAGCGCTCGAAACGGTGCAGCGGCTGTTGCCGGTGCTGTG
CCAGGACCATGGCCTGACTCCGGACCAAGTGGTGGCTATCGCCAGCCACGATGGCGGCAAGCAAGCGCTC
GAAACGGTGCAGCGGCTGTTGCCGGTGCTGTGCCAGGACCATGGCCTGACCCCGGACCAAGTGGTGGCTA
TCGAGACGTCTAGACCAGCCAGGACAGAAATGCCTCGACTTCGCTGCTACCCAAGGTTGCCGGGTGACGC
ACACCGTGGAAACGGATGAAGGCACGAACCCAGTGGACATAAGCCTGTTCGGTTCGTAAGCTGTAATGCA
AGTAGCGTATGCGCTCACGCAACTGGTCCAGAACCTTGACCGAACGCAGCGGTGGTAACGGCGCAGTGGC
GGTTTTCATGGCTTGTTATGACTGTTTTTTTGGGGTACAGTCTATGCCTCGGGCATCCAAGCAGCAAGCG
CGTTACGCCGTGGGTCGATGTTTGATGTTATGGAGCAGCAACGATGTTACGCAGCAGGGCAGTCGCCCTA
AAACAAAGTTAAACATTATGAGGGAAGCGGTGATCGCCGAAGTATCGACTCAACTATCAGAGGTAGTTGG
CGTCATCGAGCGCCATCTCGAACCGACGTTGCTGGCCGTACATTTGTACGGCTCCGCAGTGGATGGCGGC
CTGAAGCCACACAGTGATATTGATTTGCTGGTTACGGTGACCGTAAGGCTTGATGAAACAACGCGGCGAG
CTTTGATCAACGACCTTTTGGAAACTTCGGCTTCCCCTGGAGAGAGCGAGATTCTCCGCGCTGTAGAAGT
CACCATTGTTGTGCACGACGACATCATTCCGTGGCGTTATCCAGCTAAGCGCGAACTGCAATTTGGAGAA
TGGCAGCGCAATGACATTCTTGCAGGTATCTTCGAGCCAGCCACGATCGACATTGATCTGGCTATCTTGC
TGACAAAAGCAAGAGAACATAGCGTTGCCTTGGTAGGTCCAGCGGCGGAGGAACTCTTTGATCCGGTTCC
TGAACAGGATCTATTTGAGGCGCTAAATGAAACCTTAACGCTATGGAACTCGCCGCCCGACTGGGCTGGC
GATGAGCGAAATGTAGTGCTTACGTTGTCCCGCATTTGGTACAGCGCAGTAACCGGCAAAATCGCGCCGA
AGGATGTCGCTGCCGACTGGGCAATGGAGCGCCTGCCGGCCCAGTATCAGCCCGTCATACTTGAAGCTAG
ACAGGCTTATCTTGGACAAGAAGAAGATCGCTTGGCCTCGCGCGCAGATCAGTTGGAAGAATTTGTCCAC
TACGTGAAAGGCGAGATCACCAAGGTAGTCGGCAAATAACCCTCGAGCCACCCATGACCAAAATCCCTTA
ACGTGAGTTACGCGTCGTTCCACTGAGCGTCAGACCCCGTAGAAAAGATCAAAGGATCTTCTTGAGATCC
TTTTTTTCTGCGCGTAATCTGCTGCTTGCAAACAAAAAAACCACCGCTACCAGCGGTGGTTTGTTTGCCG
GATCAAGAGCTACCAACTCTTTTTCCGAAGGTAACTGGCTTCAGCAGAGCGCAGATACCAAATACTGTCC
TTCTAGTGTAGCCGTAGTTAGGCCACCACTTCAAGAACTCTGTAGCACCGCCTACATACCTCGCTCTGCT
AATCCTGTTACCAGTGGCTGCTGCCAGTGGCGATAAGTCGTGTCTTACCGGGTTGGACTCAAGACGATAG
TTACCGGATAAGGCGCAGCGGTCGGGCTGAACGGGGGGTTCGTGCACACAGCCCAGCTTGGAGCGAACGA
CCTACACCGAACTGAGATACCTACAGCGTGAGCATTGAGAAAGCGCCACGCTTCCCGAAGGGAGAAAGGC
GGACAGGTATCCGGTAAGCGGCAGGGTCGGAACAGGAGAGCGCACGAGGGAGCTTCCAGGGGGAAACGCC
TGGTATCTTTATAGTCCTGTCGGGTTTCGCCACCTCTGACTTGAGCGTCGATTTTTGTGATGCTCGTCAG
GGGGGCGGAGCCTATGGAAAAACGCCAGCAACGCGGCCTTTTTACGGTTCCTGGCCTTTTGCTGGCCTTT
TGCTCACATGTTCTTTCCTGCGTTATCCCCTGATTCTGTGGATAACCGTATTACCGCCTTTGAGTGAGCT
GATACCGCTCGCCGCAGCCGAACGACCGAGCGCAGCGAGTCAGTGAGCGAGGAAGCGGAAGAGCGCCCAA
TACGCAAACCGCCTCTCCCCGCGCGTTGGCCGATTCATTAATGCAGCTGGCACGACAGGTTTCCCGACTG
GAAAGCGGGCAGTGAGCGCAACGCAATTAATACGCGTACCGCTAGCCAGGAAGAGTTTGTAGAAACGCAA
AAAGGCCATCCGTCAGGATGGCCTTCTGCTTAGTTTGATGCCTGGCAGTTTATGGCGGGCGTCCTGCCCG
CCACCCTCCGGGCCGTTGCTTCACAACGTTCAAATCCGCTCCCGGCGGATTTGTCCTACTCAGGAGAGCG
TTCACCGACAAACAACAGATAAAACGAAAGGCCCAGTCTTCCGACTGAGCCTTTCGTTTTATTTGATGCC
TGGCAGTTCCCTACTCTCGCGTTAACGCTAGCATGG
Features (pLannotate 1.2.2; 8 found; start..end, strand, type, name):
      3..39      -  CDS            lacZα (fragment): LacZα fragment of β-galactosidase; lacZ fragment
    596..619     +  promoter       Pc promoter (fragment): intI1 (promoter lies within the coding sequence); class 1 integron promoter
    795..851     +  CDS            GmR (fragment): gentamycin acetyltransferase; aacC1; confers resistance to gentamycin
    858..1649    +  CDS            SmR: aminoglycoside adenylyltransferase (Murphy, 1985); aadA; confers resistance to spectinomycin and streptomycin
   1742..2330    +  rep_origin     ori: high-copy-number ColE1/pMB1/pBR322/pUC origin of replication
   2513..2605    +  CDS            lacI (fragment): lac repressor; lacI; The lac repressor binds to the lac operator to inhibit transcription in E. coli. This inhibition can be relieved by adding lactose or isopropyl-β-D-thiogalactopyranoside (IPTG).
   2660..2687    -  terminator     rrnB T2 terminator: transcription terminator T2 from the E. coli rrnB gene
   2819..2862    +  terminator     rrnB T1 terminator: Escherichia coli rrnB; transcription terminator T1 from the E. coli rrnB gene
