[The description below was written by a language model from this plasmid's Addgene catalogue record and pLannotate feature annotations shown in this document.]
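Description:
pFUSB4_CAGC is a small (about 2.9 kb) intermediate array plasmid for Golden Gate assembly of TAL effector nucleases, built on the pFUS_B4 backbone. It carries a pre-assembled synthetic block of four TALE repeats with the repeat-variable diresidues HD, NI, NN and HD. Under the standard RVD code these recognise C, A, G and C respectively, which gives the plasmid its name. The depositor notes that the array was made by Golden Gate cloning. The catalogue lists the vector type as mammalian expression/TALEN, but the annotated features include no eukaryotic promoter, polyadenylation signal or nuclease domain. The plasmid is therefore best understood as a cloning module, not an expression construct in its own right.

It is propagated in E. coli from a high-copy ColE1/pUC-type origin and selected with spectinomycin through the aadA (SmR) aminoglycoside adenylyltransferase gene. This gene lies downstream of a class 1 integron Pc promoter fragment and a remnant of a gentamicin acetyltransferase gene. Short lacZα and lacI fragments are also annotated. The lacZα fragment is probably what remains of a blue/white screening cassette displaced by the repeat array, although the record does not say so. rrnB T1 and T2 terminators are also annotated. The feature table does not annotate the TALE repeats themselves, which presumably occupy part of the unannotated sequence.

The associated publication describes a simplified 15-RVD GoldyTALEN design for in vivo genome engineering. In that context, a ready-made four-repeat module like this one would be combined with other repeat arrays in a final TALEN backbone, reducing the number of assembly steps needed to build a custom nuclease.
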