Addgene plasmid #48441: pFUSB4_CAGC
Depositing lab: Stephen Ekker. Depositing organization: Mayo Foundation for Medical Education and Research. Publication: High Efficiency In Vivo Genome Engineering with a Simplified 15-RVD GoldyTALEN Design. Ma AC, Lee HB, Clark KJ, Ekker SC. PLoS One. 2013 May 29;8(5):e65259. doi: 10.1371/journal.pone.0065259. Print 2013. PubMed 23734242.
Backbone
  Vector backbone: pFUS_B4
  Vector type: Mammalian Expression, TALEN
Growth in bacteria
  Bacterial resistance: Spectinomycin, 50 μg/mL
  Growth temperature: 37°C
  Growth strain: Top10
  Copy number: Unknown
Gene/Insert
  Gene/Insert name: RVD sequence: HD NI NN HD
  Species: Synthetic
  Cloning method: Unknown
  Sequencing primers: 5′ ttgatgcctggcagttccct; 3′ cgaaccgaacaggcttatgt
Terms and licenses: Academic/Nonprofit Terms; Industry Terms: Not Available to Industry
Depositor comments: Plasmid was created using Golden Gate cloning.
How to cite: pFUSB4_CAGC was a gift from Stephen Ekker (Addgene plasmid # 48441 ; http://n2t.net/addgene:48441 ; RRID:Addgene_48441)
