>Addgene plasmid #48441 | pFUSB4_CAGC | addgene partial sequence | sequence record 70682 | pCR8_F1 5'-ttgatgcctggcagttccct-3'
TCACGACGTTGTAAAACGACGGCCAGTCTTAAGCGTCTCATGGCCTGACCCCGGACCAAGTGGTGGCTAT
CGCCAGCCACGATGGCGGCAAGCAAGCGCTCGAAACGGTGCAGCGGCTGTTGCCGGTGCTGTGCCAGGAC
CATGGCCTGACCCCGGACCAAGTGGTGGCTATCGCCAGCAACATTGGCGGCAAGCAAGCGCTCGAAACGG
TGCAGCGGCTGTTGCCGGTGCTGTGCCAGGACCATGGCCTGACCCCGGACCAAGTGGTGGCTATCGCCAG
CAACAATGGCGGCAAGCAAGCGCTCGAAACGGTGCAGCGGCTGTTGCCGGTGCTGTGCCAGGACCATGGC
CTGACTCCGGACCAAGTGGTGGCTATCGCCAGCCACGATGGCGGCAAGCAAGCGCTCGAAACGGTGCAGC
GGCTGTTGCCGGTGCTGTGCCAGGACCATGGCCTGACCCCGGACCAAGTGGTGGCTATCGAGACGTCTAG
ACCAGCCAGGACAGAAATGCCTCGACTTCGCTGCTACCCAAGGTTGCCGGGTGACGCACACCGTGGAAAC
GGATGAAGGCACGAACCCAGTGGACATAAGCCTGTTCGGTTCGTAAGCTGTAATGCAAGTAGCGTATGCG
CTCACGCAACTGGTCCAGAACCTTGACCGAACGCAGCGGTGGTAACGGCGCAGTGGCGGTTTTCATGGCT
TGTTATGACTGTTTTTTTGGGGTACAGTCTATGCCTCGGGCATCCAAGCAGCAAGCGCGTTACGCCGTGG
GTCGATGTTTGATGTTATGGAGCAGCAACGATGTTACGCAGCAGGGCAGTCGCCCTAAAACAAAGTTAAA
CATTATGAGGGAAGCGGTGATCGCCGAAGTATCGACTCAACTATCAGA
